Addgene plasmid #216241: pSIQmate-EGFP
Purpose: All-in One IQ-Cumate transgene switch for the EGFP expression
Depositing lab: Hyunju Ro. Publication: All-in-one IQ toggle switches with high versatilities for fine-tuning of transgene expression in mammalian cells and tissues. Hong J, Sohn KC, Park HW, Jeon H, Ju E, Lee JG, Lee JS, Rho J, Hur GM, Ro H. Mol Ther Methods Clin Dev. 2024 Feb 2;32(1):101202. doi: 10.1016/j.omtm.2024.101202. eCollection 2024 Mar 14. PubMed 38374964.
Backbone
  Vector backbone: pSIQmate
  Backbone size w/o insert (bp): 9001
  Total vector size (bp): 9729
  Vector type: Mammalian Expression, Synthetic Biology
  Selectable markers: Puromycin
Growth in bacteria
  Bacterial resistance: Kanamycin, 50 μg/mL
  Growth temperature: 37°C
  Growth strain: DH5alpha
  Copy number: High Copy
Gene/Insert
  Gene/Insert name: EGFP (alt name: the original enhanced GFP)
  Species: Aequorea victoria
  Insert size (bp): 720
  Cloning method: Ligation Independent Cloning
  Sequencing primers: 5′ GCTCCTCCACACGAATTC; 3′ TTCTAGAGGCTCGAGAGG
Terms and licenses: Academic/Nonprofit Terms; Industry Terms: Not Available to Industry
How to cite: pSIQmate-EGFP was a gift from Hyunju Ro (Addgene plasmid # 216241 ; http://n2t.net/addgene:216241 ; RRID:Addgene_216241)
