[The description below was written by a language model from this plasmid's Addgene catalogue record and pLannotate feature annotations shown in this document.]
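Description:
pSIQmate-EGFP is a 9.7 kb mammalian expression and synthetic-biology plasmid that places an "IQ-Cumate" transgene switch and its EGFP reporter on a single vector. It is propagated in E. coli from a high-copy ColE1/pUC-type origin under kanamycin selection. For mammalian cells it carries a puromycin N-acetyltransferase cassette driven by the SV40 enhancer/early promoter and ended by an SV40 poly(A) signal. Gateway attL1 and attL2 sites flank the region holding the mammalian cassettes, which suggests an entry-clone-type architecture, and a φC31 attB site is also annotated, although the record does not say how these sites are meant to be used.

The regulator unit is driven by the CMV enhancer/promoter and terminated by the bGH poly(A) signal. It encodes a composite transactivator annotated as a fragment of the Neurospora crassa QA-1F quinate-pathway activator, a fragment of the VP16 activation domain, and a fragment of the Heliothis virescens ecdysone receptor. This is followed by the Pseudomonas putida repressor CymR with a V5 epitope tag. How the two coding regions are linked is not annotated.

The response unit contains a minimal TATA-box promoter followed by a CuO operator, then the 720 bp EGFP coding sequence and an SV40 poly(A) signal. The upstream activator-binding sites are not annotated. CymR bound to CuO normally blocks transcription and is released by cumate, so EGFP output presumably depends on both transactivator activity and relief of CymR repression, giving low leakiness and tunable induction. The stated purpose is inducible EGFP expression, which serves as a reporter readout for fine-tuning transgene expression in mammalian cells.
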