Features (pLannotate 1.2.2; 36 found; start..end, strand, type, name):
    121..213     +  CDS            lacI (fragment): lac repressor; lacI; The lac repressor binds to the lac operator to inhibit transcription in E. coli. This inhibition can be relieved by adding lactose or isopropyl-β-D-thiogalactopyranoside (IPTG).
    268..295     -  terminator     rrnB T2 terminator: transcription terminator T2 from the E. coli rrnB gene
    427..470     +  terminator     rrnB T1 terminator: Escherichia coli rrnB; transcription terminator T1 from the E. coli rrnB gene
    517..553     -  CDS            lacZα (fragment): LacZα fragment of β-galactosidase; lacZ fragment
    568..897     +  promoter       SV40 promoter: SV40 enhancer and early promoter
    898..919     -  misc_feature   MCS (fragment): pUC18/19 multiple cloning site
    990..1589    +  CDS            PuroR: puromycin N-acetyltransferase; pac from Streptomyces alboniger; confers resistance to puromycin
   1639..1704    +  CDS            dmpM (fragment): DMPM_STRAD - Protein inferred from homology: Swiss-Prot protein existence level 3. From Streptomyces alboniger.
   1713..1796    +  CDS            large T antigen (fragment): large T antigen from SV40 (simian virus 40)
   1819..1953    +  polyA_signal   SV40 poly(A) signal: SV40 polyadenylation signal
   1972..2071    +  protein_bind   attL1: mutant version of attL; recombination site for the Gateway® LR reaction LR Clonase™
   2077..2134    +  rep_origin     RSF ori (fragment): Plasmids containing the RSF 1030 origin of replication can be propagated in E. coli cells that contain additional plasmids with compatible origins.
   2139..2190    -  misc_feature   bom (fragment): basis of mobility region from pBR322
   2240..2619    +  enhancer       CMV enhancer: human cytomegalovirus immediate early enhancer
   2620..2823    +  promoter       CMV promoter: human cytomegalovirus (CMV) immediate early promoter
   2819..2852    +  LTR            5' LTR (truncated) (fragment): truncated 5' long terminal repeat (LTR) from HIV-1
   2868..2886    +  promoter       T7 promoter: promoter for bacteriophage T7 RNA polymerase
   2905..3522    +  CDS            qa-1f (fragment): QA1F_NEUCR - Protein predicted: Swiss-Prot protein existence level 4. Transcription activation of genes for enzymes and proteins of quinate metabolism by binding to a 16 base-pair sequence (consensus 5'- GGRTAARYRYTTAYCC-3') in front of each Qa genes. From Neurospora crassa (strain ATCC 24698 / 74-OR23-1A / CBS 708.71 / DSM 1257 / FGSC 987).
   3592..3660    +  CDS            VP16 AD (fragment): transcriptional activation domain of herpes simplex virus protein VP16 (Triezenberg et al., 1988; Cousens et al., 1989); UL48
   3667..4620    +  CDS            EcR (fragment): ECR_HELVI - Also known as NR1H1. Experimental evidence at protein level: Swiss-Prot protein existence level 1. Receptor for ecdysone. Binds to ecdysone response elements (ECRES) (By similarity). From Heliothis virescens (Tobacco budworm moth).
   4744..5352    +  CDS            cymR: CYMR_PSEPU - Experimental evidence at transcript level: Swiss-Prot protein existence level 2. Involved in the repression of the cym and cmt operons which are responsible of the p-cymene degradation. From Pseudomonas putida (Arthrobacter siderocapsulatus).
   5353..5394    +  CDS            V5 tag: epitope tag from simian virus 5
   5427..5445    -  promoter       SP6 promoter: promoter for bacteriophage SP6 RNA polymerase
   5471..5695    +  polyA_signal   bGH poly(A) signal: bovine growth hormone polyadenylation signal
   6028..6097    +  protein_bind   attB: attB site for the φC31 integrase (Groth et al., 2000) phage φC31 integrase
   6421..6441    +  protein_bind   attB4: mutant version of attB; core recombination site for the Gateway® BP reaction BP Clonase™
   6702..6719    +  promoter       minP (fragment): minimal TATA-box promoter with low basal activity
   6736..6763    +  protein_bind   CuO: CymR-binding P2 operator sequence from the p-cmt operon of Pseudomonas putida (Mullick et al., 2006) CymR
   6814..6832    +  promoter       SP6 promoter: promoter for bacteriophage SP6 RNA polymerase
   6875..7594    +  CDS            EGFP: the original enhanced GFP (Yang et al., 1996) mammalian codon-optimized
   7659..7676    -  promoter       T7 promoter (fragment): promoter for bacteriophage T7 RNA polymerase
   7681..7815    -  polyA_signal   SV40 poly(A) signal: SV40 polyadenylation signal
   7854..7953    -  protein_bind   attL2: mutant version of attL; recombination site for the Gateway® LR reaction LR Clonase™
   7971..7989    -  promoter       T7 promoter: promoter for bacteriophage T7 RNA polymerase
   8123..8932    +  CDS            KanR: aminoglycoside phosphotransferase; aph(3')-Ia; confers resistance to kanamycin in bacteria or G418 (Geneticin®) in eukaryotes
   9079..9667    +  rep_origin     ori: high-copy-number ColE1/pMB1/pBR322/pUC origin of replication
>Addgene plasmid #216241 | pSIQmate-EGFP | addgene full sequence | sequence record 434492 | Addgene NGS Result
CTTTCCTGCGTTATCCCCTGATTCTGTGGATAACCGTATTACCGCCTTTGAGTGAGCTGATACCGCTCGC
CGCAGCCGAACGACCGAGCGCAGCGAGTCAGTGAGCGAGGAAGCGGAAGAGCGCCCAATACGCAAACCGC
CTCTCCCCGCGCGTTGGCCGATTCATTAATGCAGCTGGCACGACAGGTTTCCCGACTGGAAAGCGGGCAG
TGAGCGCAACGCAATTAATACGCGTACCGCTAGCCAGGAAGAGTTTGTAGAAACGCAAAAAGGCCATCCG
TCAGGATGGCCTTCTGCTTAGTTTGATGCCTGGCAGTTTATGGCGGGCGTCCTGCCCGCCACCCTCCGGG
CCGTTGCTTCACAACGTTCAAATCCGCTCCCGGCGGATTTGTCCTACTCAGGAGAGCGTTCACCGACAAA
CAACAGATAAAACGAAAGGCCCAGTCTTCCGACTGAGCCTTTCGTTTTATTTGATGCCTGGCAGTTCCCT
ACTCTCGCGTTAACGCTAGCATGGATGTTTTCCCAGTCACGACGTTGTAAAACGACGGCCAGTCTTAACT
GTGGAATGTGTGTCAGTTAGGGTGTGGAAAGTCCCCAGGCTCCCCAGCAGGCAGAAGTATGCAAAGCATG
CATCTCAATTAGTCAGCAACCAGGTGTGGAAAGTCCCCAGGCTCCCCAGCAGGCAGAAGTATGCAAAGCA
TGCATCTCAATTAGTCAGCAACCATAGTCCCGCCCCTAACTCCGCCCATCCCGCCCCTAACTCCGCCCAG
TTCCGCCCATTCTCCGCCCCATGGCTGACTAATTTTTTTTATTTATGCAGAGGCCGAGGCCGCCTCGGCC
TCTGAGCTATTCCAGAAGTAGTGAGGAGGCTTTTTTGGAGGCCTAGGCTTTTGCAAAAAGCTTGCATGCC
TGCAGGTCGGCCGCCACGACCGGTGCCGCCACCATCCCCTGACCCACGCCCCTGACCCCTCACAAGGAGA
CGACCTTCCATGACCGAGTACAAGCCCACGGTGCGCCTCGCCACCCGCGACGACGTCCCCCGGGCCGTAC
GCACCCTCGCCGCCGCGTTCGCCGACTACCCCGCCACGCGCCACACCGTCGACCCGGACCGCCACATCGA
GCGGGTCACCGAGCTGCAAGAACTCTTCCTCACGCGCGTCGGGCTCGACATCGGCAAGGTGTGGGTCGCG
GACGACGGCGCCGCGGTGGCGGTCTGGACCACGCCGGAGAGCGTCGAAGCGGGGGCGGTGTTCGCCGAGA
TCGGCCCGCGCATGGCCGAGTTGAGCGGTTCCCGGCTGGCCGCGCAGCAACAGATGGAAGGCCTCCTGGC
GCCGCACCGGCCCAAGGAGCCCGCGTGGTTCCTGGCCACCGTCGGCGTCTCGCCCGACCACCAGGGCAAG
GGTCTGGGCAGCGCCGTCGTGCTCCCCGGAGTGGAGGCGGCCGAGCGCGCCGGGGTGCCCGCCTTCCTGG
AGACCTCCGCGCCCCGCAACCTCCCCTTCTACGAGCGGCTCGGCTTCACCGTCACCGCCGACGTCGAGGT
GCCCGAAGGACCGCGCACCTGGTGCATGACCCGCAAGCCCGGTGCCTGACGCCCGCCCCACGACCCGCAG
CGCCCGACCGAAAGGAGCGCACGACCCCATGGCTCCGACCGAAGCCACCCGGGGCGGCCCCGCCGACCCC
GCACCCGCCCCCGAGGCCCACCGACTCTAGAGGATCATAATCAGCCATACCACATTTGTAGAGGTTTTAC
TTGCTTTAAAAAACCTCCCACACCTCCCCCTGAACCTGAAACATAAAATGAATGCAATTGTTGTTGTTAA
CTTGTTTATTGCAGCTTATAATGGTTACAAATAAAGCAATAGCATCACAAATTTCACAAATAAAGCATTT
TTTTCACTGCATTCTAGTTGTGGTTTGTCCAAACTCATCAATGTATCTTATCATGTCTGGATCCTCGTTA
AGCTCGGGCCCCAAATAATGATTTTATTTTGACTGATAGTGACCTGTTCGTTGCAACAAATTGATGAGCA
ATGCTTTTTTATAATGCCAACTTTGTACAAAAAAGCAGGCTCCGATACCGCTCGCCGCAGCCGAACGACC
GAGCGCAGCGAGTCAGTGAGCGAGGAAGCGGAAGAGCGCCTGATGCGGTATTTTCTCCTTACGCATCTGT
GCGGTATTTCACACCGCATAGTTAGGCGTTTTGCGCTGCTTCGCGATGTACGGGCCAGATATACGCGTTG
ACATTGATTATTGACTAGTTATTAATAGTAATCAATTACGGGGTCATTAGTTCATAGCCCATATATGGAG
TTCCGCGTTACATAACTTACGGTAAATGGCCCGCCTGGCTGACCGCCCAACGACCCCCGCCCATTGACGT
CAATAATGACGTATGTTCCCATAGTAACGCCAATAGGGACTTTCCATTGACGTCAATGGGTGGAGTATTT
ACGGTAAACTGCCCACTTGGCAGTACATCAAGTGTATCATATGCCAAGTACGCCCCCTATTGACGTCAAT
GACGGTAAATGGCCCGCCTGGCATTATGCCCAGTACATGACCTTATGGGACTTTCCTACTTGGCAGTACA
TCTACGTATTAGTCATCGCTATTACCATGGTGATGCGGTTTTGGCAGTACATCAATGGGCGTGGATAGCG
GTTTGACTCACGGGGATTTCCAAGTCTCCACCCCATTGACGTCAATGGGAGTTTGTTTTGGCACCAAAAT
CAACGGGACTTTCCAAAATGTCGTAACAACTCCGCCCCATTGACGCAAATGGGCGGTAGGCGTGTACGGT
GGGAGGTCTATATAAGCAGAGCTCTCTGGCTAACTAGAGAACCCACTGCTTACTGGCTTATCGAAATTAA
TACGACTCACTATAGGGAGACCCAAGCTGCCAACATGCCGCCTAAACGCAAGACACTCAATGCCGCTGCC
GAAGCCAATGCCCACGCTGATGGCCATGCTGATGGCAATGCTGATGGTCATGTCGCTAACACTGCAGCAA
GCAGCAACAACGCCCGTTTTGCGGACTTGACCAACATTGACACACCCGGCCTCGGCCCTACCACGACGAC
GTTACTTGTCGAGCCCGCTCGTTCGAAACGCCAGAGAGTCTCGAGGGCCTGTGATCAGTGTCGAGCTGCA
CGTGAAAAGTGTGATGGAATCCAGCCGGCTTGCTTCCCCTGTGTGTCGCAGGGCCGGTCGTGTACCTACC
AGGCCAGTCCCAAGAAGCGAGGAGTCCAGACGGGCTACATCCGCACTCTCGAACTGGCTCTGGCTTGGAT
GTTCGAGAACGTTGCCCGCAGCGAGGACGCCCTCCACAATCTTTTGGTCCGTGATGCTGGCCAGGGCAGC
GCTCTCCTGGTCGGCAAAGACTCGCCTGCTGCAGAACGCCTGCATGCAAGATGGGCGACGAGTCGAGTCA
ACAAAAGCATCACCCGTCTTCTCTCAGGTCAGGCCGCACAAGATCCATCTGAAGACGGCCAATCCCCGTC
CGAAGACATAAATGTCCAAGATCAGGCCGCACAAGATCCATCTGAAGACGGCCAATCCCCGTCCGAAGAC
ATAAATGTCCAAGATGAGTTCCTGGATATGGCCGACTTCGAGTTTGAGCAGATGTTTACCGATGCCCTTG
GAATTGACGAGTACGGTGGGCTGCAGATGAGGCCTGAATGTGTCATACAGGAGCCCAGTAAAAATAAAGA
CAGGCAAAGACAAAAGAAAGACAAAGGAATATTATTACCTGTTAGTACGACCACAGTCGAAGACCACATG
CCCCCGATCATGCAATGTGATCCACCTCCGCCCGAGGCCGCCAGGATTCACGAAGTCGTCCCGAGGTATC
TTTCGGAGAAGCTGATGGAGCAGAACAGGCAGAAGAACATACCACCATTGTCGGCGAATCAGAAGTCTCT
GATCGCGAGGCTCGTGTGGTACCAGGAGGGATATGAGCAGCCCTCCGACGAGGATCTCAAAAGAGTAACG
CAGACTTGGCAGTCGGATGAAGAGGACGAGGAATCCGATCTACCCTTCCGCCAGATCACGGAGATGACGA
TCTTAACGGTCCAGTTGATCGTCGAGTTCGCCAAGGGTCTACCGGGCTTTTCGAAGATATCACAGTCTGA
TCAAATCACCTTATTAAAAGCCTCGTCCAGCGAGGTGATGATGCTGCGGGTGGCGAGGCGATACGACGCC
GCGTCCGACAGCATTCTGTTCGCCAACAACAAGGCGTACACGCGCGACAACTACCGCAAGGCGGGCATGG
CCGAGGTCATCGAAGACCTCCTACACTTCTGCCGGTGCATGTTCGCGATGGGCATGGACAATGTGCACTT
TGCACTGCTCACGGCCATCGTTATATTCTCAGATCGGCCCGGGCTCGAGCAGCCGTCGCTGGTAGAAGAG
ATCCAGAGATACTACCTGAACACGTTGCGAATTTACATCATCAACCAGAACAGCGCGTCGTCGCGCTGCG
CCGTGATCTACGGCAGGATCCTGAGCGTGCTGACCGAGCTACGCACGCTCGGCACGCAAAACTCCAACAT
GTGCATCTCGCTGAAGCTGAAGAACAGGAAGCTGCCGCCGTTCCTCGAGGAGATCTGGGACGTGGCGGAG
GTGGCCACGACGCATCCCACGGTGCTGCCGCCCACCAACCCGGTGGTGCTAGCATGCGGAAGCGGAGCTA
CTAACTTCAGCCTGCTGAAGCAGGCTGGAGACGTGGAGGAGAACCCTGGACCTATGTCACCTAAGAGAAG
AACTCAGGCAGAGAGAGCAATGGAAACTCAGGGGAAACTCATCGCAGCCGCACTCGGGGTCCTCAGAGAA
AAGGGCTACGCAGGATTCCGGATCGCCGATGTGCCAGGAGCAGCTGGTGTCTCACGCGGGGCTCAGAGCC
ACCATTTCCCTACCAAACTGGAGCTGCTCCTGGCAACATTTGAGTGGCTGTATGAACAGATCACTGAGAG
GAGCAGAGCCCGGCTCGCTAAGCTGAAACCAGAGGACGATGTGATTCAGCAGATGCTCGACGATGCAGCC
GAATTCTTTCTGGACGATGACTTCAGCATCTCCCTCGATCTGATTGTGGCTGCAGATCGGGACCCCGCCC
TGCGAGAAGGGATTCAGCGAACCGTGGAGCGCAACCGATTTGTGGTCGAAGATATGTGGCTCGGCGTGCT
GGTGTCTAGGGGACTGAGTAGAGATGACGCCGAGGACATCCTCTGGCTGATTTTCAATTCCGTGAGGGGC
CTCGCTGTCAGATCTCTGTGGCAGAAGGACAAAGAGCGGTTTGAACGAGTCAGAAACAGCACACTGGAAA
TCGCACGGGAGAGATACGCTAAGTTCAAAAGGGGTAAGCCTATCCCTAACCCTCTCCTCGGTCTCGATTC
TACGTAACCGGTGGTGCTATAGCTAGAGGGCCCTATTCTATAGTGTCACCTAAATGCTAGAGCTCGCTGA
TCAGCCTCGACTGTGCCTTCTAGTTGCCAGCCATCTGTTGTTTGCCCCTCCCCCGTGCCTTCCTTGACCC
TGGAAGGTGCCACTCCCACTGTCCTTTCCTAATAAAATGAGGAAATTGCATCGCATTGTCTGAGTAGGTG
TCATTCTATTCTGGGGGGTGGGGTGGGGCAGGACAGCAAGGGGGAGGATTGGGAAGACAATAGCAGGCAT
GCTGGGGATGCGGTGGGCTCTATGGCTTCTGAGGCGGAAAGTTGAGAGGACATTCCAATCATAGGCTGCC
CATCCACCCTCTGTGTCCTCCTGTTAATTAGGTCACTTAACAAAAAGGAAATTGGGTAGGGGTTTTTCAC
AGACCGCTTTCTAAGGGTAATTTTAAAATATCTGGGAAGTCCCTTCCACTGCTGTGTTCCAGAAGTGTTG
GTAAACAGCCCACAAATGTCAACAGCAGAAACATACAAGCTGTCAGCTTTGCACAAGGGCCCAACACCCT
GCTCATCAAGAAGCACTGTGGTTGCTGTGTTAGTAATGTGCAAAACAGGAGGCACATTTTCCCCACCTGT
GTAGGTTCTCGAAGCCGCGGTGCGGGTGCCAGGGCGTGCCCTTGGGCTCCCCGGGCGCGTACTCCACCTC
ACCCATCTATCCAAAACAGCCTTGTGGTCAGTGTTCATCTGCTGACTGTCAACTGTAGCATTTTTTGGGG
TTACAGTTTGAGCAGGATATTTGGTCCTGTAGTTTGCTAACACACCCTGCAGCTCCAAAGGTTCCCCACC
AACAGCAAAAAAATGAAAATTTGACCCTTGAATGGGTTTTCCAGCACCATTTTCATGAGTTTTTTGTGTC
CCTGAATGCAAGTTTAACATAGCAGTTACCCCAATAACCTCAGTTTTAACAGTAACAGCTTCCCACATCA
AAATATTTCCACAGGTTAAGTCCTCATTTAAATTAGGCAAAGGAATTGCTCAACTTTGTATAGAAAAGTT
GGGGTAATCGCTTATCCTCGGATAAACAATTATCCTCACGGGTAATCGCTTATCCGCTCGGGTAATCGCT
TATCCTCGGGTAATCGCTTATCCTCGGGTAATCGCTTATCCTCGGATAAACAATTATCCTCACGGGTAAT
CGCTTATCCGCTCGGGTAATCGCTTATCCTCGGATAAACAATTATCCTCACGGGTAATCGCTTATCCGCT
CGGGTAATCGCTTATCCTCGGGTAATCGCTTATCCTTGCAAGGGTCGACTCTAGAGGGTATATAATGGAT
CCCATCGCGTCTCAGAACAAACAGACAATCTGGTCTGTTTGTACCTCACTTTGAGCTCCTCCACACGAAT
TCCCTCGACCTCGAAGAAGCTTGATTTAGGTGACACTATAGAATACAAGCTACTTGTTCTTTTTGCAGGA
TCCCATCGGCCACCATGGTGAGCAAGGGCGAGGAGCTGTTCACCGGGGTGGTGCCCATCCTGGTCGAGCT
GGACGGCGACGTAAACGGCCACAAGTTCAGCGTGTCCGGCGAGGGCGAGGGCGATGCCACCTACGGCAAG
CTGACCCTGAAGTTCATCTGCACCACCGGCAAGCTGCCCGTGCCCTGGCCCACCCTCGTGACCACCCTGA
CCTACGGCGTGCAGTGCTTCAGCCGCTACCCCGACCACATGAAGCAGCACGACTTCTTCAAGTCCGCCAT
GCCCGAAGGCTACGTCCAGGAGCGCACCATCTTCTTCAAGGACGACGGCAACTACAAGACCCGCGCCGAG
GTGAAGTTCGAGGGCGACACCCTGGTGAACCGCATCGAGCTGAAGGGCATCGACTTCAAGGAGGACGGCA
ACATCCTGGGGCACAAGCTGGAGTACAACTACAACAGCCACAACGTCTATATCATGGCCGACAAGCAGAA
GAACGGCATCAAGGTGAACTTCAAGATCCGCCACAACATCGAGGACGGCAGCGTGCAGCTCGCCGACCAC
TACCAGCAGAACACCCCCATCGGCGACGGCCCCGTGCTGCTGCCCGACAACCACTACCTGAGCACCCAGT
CCGCCCTGAGCAAAGACCCCAACGAGAAGCGCGATCACATGGTCCTGCTGGAGTTCGTGACCGCCGCCGG
GATCACTCTCGGCATGGACGAGCTGTACAAGTAACGATTCCGGACTTAAGGCGGCCGCAGTACTCGATTC
GAATTCAAGGCCTCTCGAGCCTCTAGAACTATAGTGAGTCGTATTACGTAGATCCAGACATGATAAGATA
CATTGATGAGTTTGGACAAACCACAACTAGAATGCAGTGAAAAAAATGCTTTATTTGTGAAATTTGTGAT
GCTATTGCTTTATTTGTAACCATTATAAGCTGCAATAAACAAGTTAACAACAACAATTGCATTCATTTTA
TGTTTCAGGGCCGACCCAGCTTTCTTGTACAAAGTTGGCATTATAAGAAAGCATTGCTTATCAATTTGTT
GCAACGAACAGGTCACTATCAGTCAAAATAAAATCATTATTTGCCATCCAGCTGATATCCCCTATAGTGA
GTCGTATTACATGGTCATAGCTGTTTCCTGGCAGCTCTGGCCCGTGTCTCAAAATCTCTGATGTTACATT
GCACAAGATAAAAATATATCATCATGAACAATAAAACTGTCTGCTTACATAAACAGTAATACAAGGGGTG
TTATGAGCCATATTCAACGGGAAACGTCGAGGCCGCGATTAAATTCCAACATGGATGCTGATTTATATGG
GTATAAATGGGCTCGCGATAATGTCGGGCAATCAGGTGCGACAATCTATCGCTTGTATGGGAAGCCCGAT
GCGCCAGAGTTGTTTCTGAAACATGGCAAAGGTAGCGTTGCCAATGATGTTACAGATGAGATGGTCAGAC
TAAACTGGCTGACGGAATTTATGCCTCTTCCGACCATCAAGCATTTTATCCGTACTCCTGATGATGCATG
GTTACTCACCACTGCGATCCCCGGAAAAACAGCATTCCAGGTATTAGAAGAATATCCTGATTCAGGTGAA
AATATTGTTGATGCGCTGGCAGTGTTCCTGCGCCGGTTGCATTCGATTCCTGTTTGTAATTGTCCTTTTA
ACAGCGATCGCGTATTTCGTCTCGCTCAGGCGCAATCACGAATGAATAACGGTTTGGTTGATGCGAGTGA
TTTTGATGACGAGCGTAATGGCTGGCCTGTTGAACAAGTCTGGAAAGAAATGCATAAACTTTTGCCATTC
TCACCGGATTCAGTCGTCACTCATGGTGATTTCTCACTTGATAACCTTATTTTTGACGAGGGGAAATTAA
TAGGTTGTATTGATGTTGGACGAGTCGGAATCGCAGACCGATACCAGGATCTTGCCATCCTATGGAACTG
CCTCGGTGAGTTTTCTCCTTCATTACAGAAACGGCTTTTTCAAAAATATGGTATTGATAATCCTGATATG
AATAAATTGCAGTTTCATTTGATGCTCGATGAGTTTTTCTAATCAGAATTGGTTAATTGGTTGTAACACT
GGCAGAGCATTACGCTGACTTGACGGGACGGCGCAAGCTCATGACCAAAATCCCTTAACGTGAGTTACGC
GTCGTTCCACTGAGCGTCAGACCCCGTAGAAAAGATCAAAGGATCTTCTTGAGATCCTTTTTTTCTGCGC
GTAATCTGCTGCTTGCAAACAAAAAAACCACCGCTACCAGCGGTGGTTTGTTTGCCGGATCAAGAGCTAC
CAACTCTTTTTCCGAAGGTAACTGGCTTCAGCAGAGCGCAGATACCAAATACTGTTCTTCTAGTGTAGCC
GTAGTTAGGCCACCACTTCAAGAACTCTGTAGCACCGCCTACATACCTCGCTCTGCTAATCCTGTTACCA
GTGGCTGCTGCCAGTGGCGATAAGTCGTGTCTTACCGGGTTGGACTCAAGACGATAGTTACCGGATAAGG
CGCAGCGGTCGGGCTGAACGGGGGGTTCGTGCACACAGCCCAGCTTGGAGCGAACGACCTACACCGAACT
GAGATACCTACAGCGTGAGCTATGAGAAAGCGCCACGCTTCCCGAAGGGAGAAAGGCGGACAGGTATCCG
GTAAGCGGCAGGGTCGGAACAGGAGAGCGCACGAGGGAGCTTCCAGGGGGAAACGCCTGGTATCTTTATA
GTCCTGTCGGGTTTCGCCACCTCTGACTTGAGCGTCGATTTTTGTGATGCTCGTCAGGGGGGCGGAGCCT
ATGGAAAAACGCCAGCAACGCGGCCTTTTTACGGTTCCTGGCCTTTTGCTGGCCTTTTGCTCACATGTT
